>Addgene plasmid #13663 | pCMV5 mouse src | addgene full sequence | sequence record 154541 | Addgene NGS results
CTTCCGCTTCCTCGCTCACTGACTCGCTGCGCTCGGTCGTTCGGCTGCGGCGAGCGGTATCAGCTCACTC
AAAGGCGGTAATACGGTTATCCACAGAATCAGGGGATAACGCAGGAAAGAACATGTGAGCAAAAGGCCAG
CAAAAGGCCAGGAACCGTAAAAAGGCCGCGTTGCTGGCGTTTTTCCATAGGCTCCGCCCCCCTGACGAGC
ATCACAAAAATCGACGCTCAAGTCAGAGGTGGCGAAACCCGACAGGACTATAAAGATACCAGGCGTTTCC
CCCTGGAAGCTCCCTCGTGCGCTCTCCTGTTCCGACCCTGCCGCTTACCGGATACCTGTCCGCCTTTCTC
CCTTCGGGAAGCGTGGCGCTTTCTCATAGCTCACGCTGTAGGTATCTCAGTTCGGTGTAGGTCGTTCGCT
CCAAGCTGGGCTGTGTGCACGAACCCCCCGTTCAGCCCGACCGCTGCGCCTTATCCGGTAACTATCGTCT
TGAGTCCAACCCGGTAAGACACGACTTATCGCCACTGGCAGCAGCCACTGGTAACAGGATTAGCAGAGCG
AGGTATGTAGGCGGTGCTACAGAGTTCTTGAAGTGGTGGCCTAACTACGGCTACACTAGAAGAACAGTAT
TTGGTATCTGCGCTCTGCTGAAGCCAGTTACCTTCGGAAAAAGAGTTGGTAGCTCTTGATCCGGCAAACA
AACCACCGCTGGTAGCGGTGGTTTTTTTGTTTGCAAGCAGCAGATTACGCGCAGAAAAAAAGGATCTCAA
GAAGATCCTTTGATCTTTTCTACGGGGTCTGACGCTCAGTGGAACGAAAACTCACGTTAAGGGATTTTGG
TCATGAGATTATCAAAAAGGATCTTCACCTAGATCCTTTTAAATTAAAAATGAAGTTTTAAATCAATCTA
AAGTATATATGAGTAAACTTGGTCTGACAGTTACCAATGCTTAATCAGTGAGGCACCTATCTCAGCGATC
TGTCTATTTCGTTCATCCATAGTTGCCTGACTCCCCGTCGTGTAGATAACTACGATACGGGAGGGCTTAC
CATCTGGCCCCAGTGCTGCAATGATACCGCGAGACCCACGCTCACCGGCTCCAGATTTATCAGCAATAAA
CCAGCCAGCCGGAAGGGCCGAGCGCAGAAGTGGTCCTGCAACTTTATCCGCCTCCATCCAGTCTATTAAT
TGTTGCCGGGAAGCTAGAGTAAGTAGTTCGCCAGTTAATAGTTTGCGCAACGTTGTTGCCATTGCTACAG
GCATCGTGGTGTCACGCTCGTCGTTTGGTATGGCTTCATTCAGCTCCGGTTCCCAACGATCAAGGCGAGT
TACATGATCCCCCATGTTGTGCAAAAAAGCGGTTAGCTCCTTCGGTCCTCCGATCGTTGTCAGAAGTAAG
TTGGCCGCAGTGTTATCACTCATGGTTATGGCAGCACTGCATAATTCTCTTACTGTCATGCCATCCGTAA
GATGCTTTTCTGTGACTGGTGAGTACTCAACCAAGTCATTCTGAGAATAGTGTATGCGGCGACCGAGTTG
CTCTTGCCCGGCGTCAATACGGGATAATACCGCGCCACATAGCAGAACTTTAAAAGTGCTCATCATTGGA
AAACGTTCTTCGGGGCGAAAACTCTCAAGGATCTTACCGCTGTTGAGATCCAGTTCGATGTAACCCACTC
GTGCACCCAACTGATCTTCAGCATCTTTTACTTTCACCAGCGTTTCTGGGTGAGCAAAAACAGGAAGGCA
AAATGCCGCAAAAAAGGGAATAAGGGCGACACGGAAATGTTGAATACTCATACTCTTCCTTTTTCAATAT
TATTGAAGCATTTATCAGGGTTATTGTCTCATGAGCGGATACATATTTGAATGTATTTAGAAAAATAAAC
AAATAGGGGTTCCGCGCACATTTCCCCGAAAAGTGCCACCTGACGTCGACGGATCGGGAGATCTCCCGAT
CCCCTATGGTGCACTCTCAGTACAATCTGCTCTGATGCCGCATAGTTAAGCCAGTATCTGCTCCCTGCTT
GTGTGTTGGAGGTCGCTGAGTAGTGCGCGAGCAAAATTTAAGCTACAACAAGGCAAGGCTTGACCGACAA
TTGCATGAAGAATCTGCTTAGGGTTAGGCGTTTTGCGCTGCTTCGCGATGTACGGGCCAGATATACGCGT
TGACATTGATTATTGACTAGTTATTAATAGTAATCAATTACGGGGTCATTAGTTCATAGCCCATATATGG
AGTTCCGCGTTACATAACTTACGGTAAATGGCCCGCCTGGCTGACCGCCCAACGACCCCCGCCCATTGAC
GTCAATAATGACGTATGTTCCCATAGTAACGCCAATAGGGACTTTCCATTGACGTCAATGGGTGGAGTAT
TTACGGTAAACTGCCCACTTGGCAGTACATCAAGTGTATCATATGCCAAGTACGCCCCCTATTGACGTCA
ATGACGGTAAATGGCCCGCCTGGCATTATGCCCAGTACATGACCTTATGGGACTTTCCTACTTGGCAGTA
CATCTACGTATTAGTCATCGCTATTACCATGGTGATGCGGTTTTGGCAGTACATCAATGGGCGTGGATAG
CGGTTTGACTCACGGGGATTTCCAAGTCTCCACCCCATTGACGTCAATGGGAGTTTGTTTTGGCACCAAA
ATCAACGGGACTTTCCAAAATGTCGTAACAACTCCGCCCCATTGACGCAAATGGGCGGTAGGCGTGTACG
GTGGGAGGTCTATATAAGCAGAGCTCTCTGGCTAACTAGAGAACCCACTGCTTACTGGCTTATCGAAATT
AATACGACTCACTATAGGGAGACCCAAGCTTATCGATGCCACAGTGGTACGCGAGGCCACCAGCAGAGTC
AGCTCAGCTCCTGCAGCACACAGACAAAAGCGTATTTCACAATTACCAATAGCTGTCTTTCCTGCCTTCC
TCGATTCTAGACCACTGTGGCCAGGCGGTAGCTGGGACGTGCAGCCGACCACCATGGGCAGCAACAAGAG
CAAGCCCAAGGACGCCAGCCAGCGGCGCCGCAGCCTGGAGCCCTCGGAAAACGTGCACGGGGCAGGGGGC
GCCTTCCCGGCCTCACAGACACCGAGCAAGCCCGCCTCCGCCGACGGCCACCGCGGGCCCAGCGCCGCCT
TCGTGCCGCCCGCGGCCGAGCCCAAGCTCTTCGGAGGCTTCAACTCCTCGGACACCGTCACCTCCCCGCA
GAGGGCGGGGCCTCTGGCAGGTGGGGTGACCACCTTTGTGGCCCTCTATGACTATGAGTCACGGACAGAG
ACTGACCTGTCCTTCAAGAAAGGGGAGCGGCTGCAGATTGTCAATAACACGGAGGGAGACTGGTGGCTGG
CACACTCGCTGAGCACGGGACAGACCGGTTACATCCCCAGCAACTATGTGGCGCCCTCCGACTCCATCCA
GGCTGAGGAGTGGTACTTTGGCAAGATCACTAGACGGGAATCAGAGCGGCTGCTGCTCAACGCCGAGAAC
CCGAGAGGGACCTTCCTCGTGAGGGAGAGTGAGACCACAAAAGGTGCCTACTGCCTCTCTGTATCCGACT
TCGACAATGCCAAGGGCCTAAATGTGAAACACTACAAGATCCGCAAGCTGGACAGCGGCGGTTTCTACAT
CACCTCCCGCACCCAGTTCAACAGCCTGCAGCAGCTCGTGGCTTACTACTCCAAACATGCTGATGGCCTG
TGTCACCGCCTCACTACCGTATGTCCCACATCCAAGCCTCAGACCCAGGGATTGGCCAAGGATGCGTGGG
AGATCCCCCGGGAGTCCCTGCGGCTGGAGGTCAAGCTGGGCCAGGGTTGCTTCGGAGAGGTGTGGATGGG
GACCTGGAACGGCACCACGAGGGTTGCCATCAAAACTCTGAAGCCAGGCACCATGTCCCCAGAGGCCTTC
CTGCAGGAGGCCCAAGTCATGAAGAAACTGAGGCACGAGAAACTGGTGCAGCTGTATGCTGTGGTGTCGG
AAGAACCCATTTACATTGTGACAGAGTACATGAACAAGGGGAGTCTGCTGGACTTTCTCAAGGGGGAAAC
GGGCAAATATTTGCGGCTACCCCAGCTGGTGGACATGTCTGCTCAGATCGCTTCAGGCATGGCCTATGTG
GAGCGGATGAACTATGTGCACCGGGACCTTCGAGCCGCCAATATCCTAGTAGGGGAGAACCTGGTGTGCA
AAGTGGCCGACTTTGGGTTGGCCCGGCTCATAGAAGACAACGAATACACAGCCCGGCAAGGTGCCAAATT
CCCCATCAAGTGGACCGCCCCTGAAGCTGCTCTGTACGGCAGGTTCACCATCAAGTCGGATGTGTGGTCC
TTTGGGATTCTGCTGACCGAGCTCACCACTAAGGGAAGAGTGCCCTATCCTGGGATGGTGAACCGTGAGG
TTCTGGACCAGGTGGAGCGGGGCTACCGGATGCCTTGTCCCCCCGAGTGCCCCGAGTCCCTGCATGACCT
TATGTGCCAGTGCTGGCGGAAGGAGCCCGAGGAGCGGCCCACCTTCGAGTACCTGCAGGCCTTCCTGGAA
GACTACTTTACGTCCACTGAGCCACAGTACCAGCCCGGGGAGAACCTATAGGGACTGTGTGCGCAGAACT
GTCACCTCTAGGCTTCCGGGTGTTGCCTCCGATGCACCTGCCTCCCTTCATCCTCTCTCTGGGGCTGCGT
TGCCTCGGCAATGCCCCTTTTGGAGCATGGAAGGGCTTCAGGGATGGGGCAGCCTGGAAGGACAGGTGGA
GGCTGGTACAGTGACTGTCCCATGCCTGCCATGGCCATGATTACGAATTCGAGCTCGCCCGGGGATCCTC
TAGAGTCGACCTGCAGCCAAGCTTGGTACCGAGCTCGGATCCACTAGTAACGGCCGCCAGTGTGCTGGAA
TTCTGCAGATATCCATCACACTGGCGGCCGCTCGAGCATGCATCTAGAGGGCCCTATTCTATAGTGTCAC
CTAAATGCTAGAGCTCGCTGATCAGCCTCGACTGTGCCTTCTAGTTGCCAGCCATCTGTTGTTTGCCCCT
CCCCCGTGCCTTCCTTGACCCTGGAAGGTGCCACTCCCACTGTCCTTTCCTAATAAAATGAGGAAATTGC
ATCGCATTGTCTGAGTAGGTGTCATTCTATTCTGGGGGGTGGGGTGGGGCAGGACAGCAAGGGGGAGGAT
TGGGAAGACAATAGCAGGCATGCTGGGGATGCGGTGGGCTCTATGGCTTCTGAGGCGGAAAGAACCAGCT
GGGGCTCGAGGGGGGATCCCC
[124 nt withheld, positions 5272-5395]
C
[91 nt withheld, positions 5397-5487]
A
[49 nt withheld, positions 5489-5537]
CCTTTGACGTTGGAGTCCACGTTCTTT
[37 nt withheld, positions 5565-5601]
ACCCTATCTCGGTCTATTCTTTTGATTTATAAGGGATTTTGCCGATTTCGGCCTATTGGTTAAAAAATGA
GCTGATTTAACAAAAATTTAACGCGAATTTTAACAAAATATTAACGCTTACAATTTAAATATTTGCTTAT
ACAATCT
[37 nt withheld, positions 5749-5785]
GGGTACCGAGCTCGAATTCTGTGGAATGTGTGTCAGTTAGGGTGTGGAAAGTCCCCAGGCTCCCCAGCAG
GCAGAAGTATGCAAAGCATGCATCTCAATTAGTCAGCAACCAGGTGTGGAAAGTCCCCAGGCTCCCCAGC
AGGCAGAAGTATGCAAAGCATGCATCTCAATTAGTCAGCAACCATAGTCCCGCCCCTAACTCCGCCCATC
CCGCCCCTAACTCCGCCCAGTTCCGCCCATTCTCCGCCCCATGGCTGACTAATTTTTTTTATTTATGCAG
AGGCCGAGGCCGCCTCGGCCTCTGAGCTATTCCAGAAGTAGTGAGGAGGCTTTTTTGGAGGCCTAGGCTT
TTGCAAAAAGCTCCCGGGAGCTTGGATATCCATTTTCGGATCTGATCAAGAGACAGGATGAGGATCGTTT
CGCATGATTGAACAAGATGGATTGCACGCAGGTTCTCCGGCCGCTTGGGTGGAGAGGCTATTCGGCTATG
ACTGGGCACAACAGACAATCGGCTGCTCTGATGCCGCCGTGTTCCGGCTGTCAGCGCAGGGGCGCCCGGT
TCTTTTTGTCAAGACCGACCTGTCCGGTGCCCTGAATGAACTGCAGGACGAGGCAGCGCGGCTATCGTGG
CTGGCCACGACGGGCGTTCCTTGCGCAGCTGTGCTCGACGTTGTCACTGAAGCGGGAAGGGACTGGCTGC
TATTGGGCGAAGTGCCGGGGCAGGATCTCCTGTCATCTCACCTTGCTCCTGCCGAGAAAGTATCCATCAT
GGCTGATGCAATGCGGCGGCTGCATACGCTTGATCCGGCTACCTGCCCATTCGACCACCAAGCGAAACAT
CGCATCGAGCGAGCACGTACTCGGATGGAAGCCGGTCTTGTCGATCAGGATGATCTGGACGAAGAGCATC
AGGGGCTCGCGCCAGCCGAACTGTTCGCCAGGCTCAAGGCGCGCATGCCCGACGGCGAGGATCTCGTCGT
GACCCATGGCGATGCCTGCTTGCCGAATATCATGGTGGAAAATGGCCGCTTTTCTGGATTCATCGACTGT
GGCCGGCTGGGTGTGGCGGACCGCTATCAGGACATAGCGTTGGCTACCCGTGATATTGCTGAAGAGCTTG
GCGGCGAATGGGCTGACCGCTTCCTCGTGCTTTACGGTATCGCCGCTCCCGATTCGCAGCGCATCGCCTT
CTATCGCCTTCTTGACGAGTTCTTCTGAGCGGGACTCTGGGGTTCGAAATGACCGACCAAGCGACGCCCA
ACCTGCCATCACGAGATTTCGATTCCACCGCCGCCTTCTATGAAAGGTTGGGCTTCGGAATCGTTTTCCG
GGACGCCGGCTGGATGATCCTCCAGCGCGGGGATCTCATGCTGGAGTTCTTCGCCCACCCCAACTTGTTT
ATTGCAGCTTATAATGGTTACAAATAAAGCAATAGCATCACAAATTTCACAAATAAAGCATTTTTTTCAC
TGCATTCTAGTTGTGGTTTGTCCAAACTCATCAATGTATCTTATCATGTCTGGATCCGTCGACCTCGAGA
GCTTGGCGTAATCATGGTCATAGCTGTTTCCTGTGTGAAATTGTTATCCGCTCACAATTCCACACAACAT
ACGAGCCGGAAGCATAAAGTGTAAAGCCTGGGGTGCCTAATGAGTGAGCTAACTCACATTAATTGCGTTG
CGCTCACTGCCCGCTTTCCAGTCGGGAAACCTGTCGTGCCAGCTGCATTAATGAATCGGCCAACGCGCGG
GGAGAGGCGGTTTGCGTATTGGGCGCT
Features (pLannotate 1.2.2; 22 found; start..end, strand, type, name):
    182..770     -  rep_origin     ori: high-copy-number ColE1/pMB1/pBR322/pUC origin of replication
    941..1801    -  CDS            AmpR: β-lactamase; bla; confers resistance to ampicillin, carbenicillin, and related antibiotics
   1802..1906    -  promoter       AmpR promoter: bla
   1965..2017    -  misc_feature   bom (fragment): basis of mobility region from pBR322
   2172..2551    +  enhancer       CMV enhancer: human cytomegalovirus immediate early enhancer
   2552..2755    +  promoter       CMV promoter: human cytomegalovirus (CMV) immediate early promoter
   2751..2784    +  LTR            5' LTR (truncated) (fragment): truncated 5' long terminal repeat (LTR) from HIV-1
   2800..2818    +  promoter       T7 promoter: promoter for bacteriophage T7 RNA polymerase
   2994..4598    +  CDS            Src: SRC_MOUSE - Experimental evidence at protein level: Swiss-Prot protein existence level 1. Non-receptor protein tyrosine kinase which is activated following engagement of many different classes of cellular receptors including immune response receptors, integrins and other adhesion receptors, receptor protein tyrosine kinases, G protein-coupled receptors as well as cytokine receptors. Participates in signaling pathways that control a diverse spectrum of biological activities including gene transcription, immune response, cell adhesion, cell cycle progression, apoptosis, migration, and transforma
   4958..4976    -  promoter       SP6 promoter: promoter for bacteriophage SP6 RNA polymerase
   5002..5226    +  polyA_signal   bGH poly(A) signal: bovine growth hormone polyadenylation signal
   5230..5251    +  promoter       SV40 promoter (fragment): SV40 enhancer and early promoter
   5272..5700    +  rep_origin     f1 ori (sequence partly withheld): f1 bacteriophage origin of replication; arrow indicates direction of (+) strand synthesis
   5786..5804    -  misc_feature   MCS (fragment): pUC18/19 multiple cloning site
   5813..6142    +  promoter       SV40 promoter: SV40 enhancer and early promoter
   6209..7000    +  CDS            neo: KKA2_KLEPN - Also known as kan, nptII. Experimental evidence at protein level: Swiss-Prot protein existence level 1. Resistance to kanamycin, neomycin, paromomycin, ribostamycin, butirosin and gentamicin B. From Klebsiella pneumoniae.
   7024..7182    +  CDS            ble (fragment): BLE_KLEPN - Experimental evidence at protein level: Swiss-Prot protein existence level 1. Binding protein with a strong affinity to the bleomycin family of antibiotics. Binds to CL990; an antimitotic-antibiotic compound. From Klebsiella pneumoniae.
   7177..7311    +  polyA_signal   SV40 poly(A) signal: SV40 polyadenylation signal
   7366..7382    -  protein_bind   lac operator: The lac repressor binds to the lac operator to inhibit transcription in E. coli. This inhibition can be relieved by adding lactose or isopropyl-β-D-thiogalactopyranoside (IPTG). lac repressor encoded by lacI
   7390..7420    -  promoter       lac promoter: promoter for the E. coli lac operon
   7435..7456    -  protein_bind   CAP binding site: CAP binding activates transcription in the presence of cAMP. E. coli catabolite activator protein
   7469..7561    -  CDS            lacI (fragment): lac repressor; lacI; The lac repressor binds to the lac operator to inhibit transcription in E. coli. This inhibition can be relieved by adding lactose or isopropyl-β-D-thiogalactopyranoside (IPTG).
