[The description below was written by a language model from this plasmid's Addgene catalogue record and pLannotate feature annotations shown in this document.]
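Description:
pCMV5 mouse src is a mammalian expression plasmid carrying the mouse c-src cDNA, which encodes the non-receptor protein tyrosine kinase pp60c-src. The insert of about 2 kb was cloned as a HindIII fragment, with both sites retained. It is transcribed from the human cytomegalovirus immediate-early enhancer and promoter and terminated by the bovine growth hormone polyadenylation signal. The catalogue lists an N-terminal "Myr" tag on the insert. This most likely refers to the myristoylation signal at the Src N-terminus that directs membrane association, rather than an added epitope, and the feature table shows no separate tag. T7 and SP6 phage promoters flank the cloning region, so either strand could be transcribed in vitro.

The backbone identity is uncertain. The depositor recorded pCMV5 but was not sure of it, and the repository's sequencing suggested pcDNA3. The annotated full sequence of 7,562 nt fits pcDNA3 better. It contains the bGH poly(A) signal, an f1 origin, and an SV40 early promoter driving a neomycin phosphotransferase gene followed by an SV40 poly(A) signal. That cassette would allow G418 selection of stably transfected mammalian cells. The total length is also greater than the roughly 6.7 kb implied by the recorded backbone and insert sizes. Anyone planning subcloning should therefore rely on the sequence rather than on a pCMV5 map.

In E. coli the plasmid replicates from a high-copy ColE1/pUC-type origin and is selected with ampicillin through the β-lactamase gene. Several short annotations (an HIV-1 LTR fragment, a ble fragment and lac-region remnants) appear to be partial matches or backbone residue rather than functional parts. The record states no specific application, but the design suits transient or stable overexpression of wild-type mouse Src for studying its signalling in cultured cells.
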