Addgene plasmid #13663: pCMV5 mouse src
Depositing lab: Joan Brugge & Peter Howley. Depositing organization: Harvard Medical School.
Backbone
  Vector backbone: pCMV5 *
  Backbone size w/o insert (bp): 4700
  Vector type: Mammalian Expression
Growth in bacteria
  Bacterial resistance: Ampicillin, 100 μg/mL
  Growth temperature: 37°C
  Growth strain: DH5alpha
  Copy number: High Copy
Gene/Insert
  Gene/Insert name: src (alt name: c-src)
  Species: M. musculus (mouse)
  Insert size (bp): 2000
  Entrez Gene: Src (a.k.a. pp60c-src)
  Promoter: CMV
  Tag / fusion protein: Myr (N terminal on insert)
  Cloning method: Restriction Enzyme; 5′ cloning site HindIII (not destroyed); 3′ cloning site HindIII (not destroyed)
  Sequencing primers: 5′ CMV forward primer; 3′ BGH-rev
Terms and licenses: Academic/Nonprofit Terms; Industry Terms: Not Available to Industry
Depositor comments: * The depositing lab is not completely sure of the backbone for this plasmid; Addgene's sequencing results indicate that it may instead be pcDNA3. The plasmid should still function correctly, but users should consult Addgene's sequencing results and exercise caution if subcloning is necessary.
How to cite: pCMV5 mouse src was a gift from Joan Brugge & Peter Howley (Addgene plasmid # 13663 ; http://n2t.net/addgene:13663 ; RRID:Addgene_13663)
