>Addgene plasmid #13663 | pCMV5 mouse src | addgene partial sequence | sequence record 66203 | CMV-F 5'-CGCAAATGGGCGGTAGGCGTG-3'
CTATATAAGCAGAGCTCTCTGGCTAACTAGAGAACCCACTGCTTACTGGCTTATCGAAATTAATACGACT
CACTATAGGGAGACCCAAGCTTATCGATGCCACAGTGGTACGCGAGGCCACCAGCAGAGTCAGCTCAGCT
CCTGCAGCACACAGACAAAAGCGTATTTCACAATTACCAATAGCTGTCTTTCCTGCCTTCCTCGATTCTA
GACCACTGTGGCCAGGCGGTAGCTGGGACGTGCAGCCGACCACCATGGGCAGCAACAAGAGCAAGCCCAA
GGACGCCAGCCAGCGGCGCCGCAGCCTGGAGCCCTCGGAAAACGTGCACGGGGCAGGGGGCGCCTTCCCG
GCCTCACAGACACCGAGCAAGCCCGCCTCCGCCGACGGCCACCGCGGGCCCAGCGCCGCCTTCGTGCCGC
CCGCGGCCGAGCCCAAGCTCTTCGGAGGCTTCAACTCCTCGGACACCGTCACCTCCCCGCAGAGGGCGGG
GCCTCTGGCAGGTGGGGTGACCACCTTTGTGGCCCTCTATGACTATGAGTCACGGACAGAGACTGACCTG
TCCTTCAAGAAAGGGGAGCGGCTGCAGATTGTCAATAACACGGAGGGAGACTGGTGGCTGGCACACTCGC
TGAGCACGGGACAGACCGGTTACATCCCCAGCAACTATGTGGCGCCCTCCGACTCCATCCAGGCTGAGGA
GTGGTACTTTGGCAAGATCACTAGACGGGAATCAGAGCGGCTGCTGCTCAACGCCGAGAACCCGAGAGGG
ACCTTCCTCGTGAGGGAGAGTGAGACCACAAAAGGTGCCTACTGCCTCTCTGTATCCGACTTCGACAATG
CCAAGGGCCTAAATGTGAAACACTACAAGATCCGCAAGCTGG
