>Addgene plasmid #13663 | pCMV5 mouse src | addgene partial sequence | sequence record 66204 | pBABE3 5'-ACCCTAACTGACACACATTCC-3'
CTCGGTACCC
[37 nt withheld, positions 11-47]
AGATTGTATAAGCAAATATTTAAATTGTAAGCGTTAATATTTTGTTAAAATTCGCGTTAAATTTTTGTTA
AATCAGCTCATTTTTTAACCAATAGGCCGAAATCGGCAAAATCCCTTATAAATCAAAAGAATAGACCGAG
ATAGGGT
[37 nt withheld, positions 195-231]
AAAGAACGTGGACTCCAACGTCAAAGG
[49 nt withheld, positions 259-307]
T
[91 nt withheld, positions 309-399]
G
[124 nt withheld, positions 401-524]
GGGGATCCCCCCTCGAGCCCCAGCTGGTTCTTTCCGCCTCAGAAGCCATAGAGCCCACCGCATCCCCAGC
ATGCCTGCTATTGTCTTCCCAATCCTCCCCCTTGCTGTCCTGCCCCACCCCACCCCCCAGAATAGAATGA
CACCTACTCAGACAATGCGATGCAATTTCCTCATTTTATTAGGAAAGGACAGTGGGAGTGGCACCTTCCA
GGGTCAAGGAAGGCACGGGGGAGGGGCAAACAACAGATGGCTGGCAACTAGAAGGCACAGTCGAGGCTGA
TCAGCGAGCTCTAGCATTTAGGTGACACTATAGAATAGGGCCCTCTAGATGCATGCTCGAGCGGCCGCCA
