>Addgene plasmid #13663 | pCMV5 mouse src | addgene partial sequence | sequence record 66604 | BGH_rev
GCATTTAGGTGACACTATAGAATAGGGCCCTCTAGATGCATGCTCGAGCGGCCGCCAGTGTGATGGATAT
CTGCAGAATTCCAGCACACTGGCGGCCGTTACTAGTGGATCCGAGCTCGGTACCAAGCTTGGCTGCAGGT
CGACTCTAGAGGATCCCCGGGCGAGCTCGAATTCGTAATCATGGCCATGGCAGGCATGGGACAGTCACTG
TACCAGCCTCCACCTGTCCTTCCAGGCTGCCCCATCCCTGAAGCCCTTCCATGCTCCAAAAGGGGCATTG
CCGAGGCAACGCAGCCCCAGAGAGAGGATGAAGGGAGGCAGGTGCATCGGAGGCAACACCCGGAAGCCTA
GAGGTGACAGTTCTGCGCACACAGTCCCTATAGGTTCTCCCCGGGCTGGTACTGTGGCTCAGTGGACGTA
AAGTAGTCTTCCAGGAAGGCCTGCAGGTACTCGAAGGTGGGCCGCTCCTCGGGCTCCTTCCGCCAGCACT
GGCACATAAGGTCATGCAGGGACTCGGGGCACTCGGGGGGACAAGGCATCCGGTAGCCCCGCTCCACCTG
GTCCAGAACCTCACGGTTCACCATCCCAGGATAGGGCACTCTTCCCTTAGTGGTGAGCTCGGTCAGCAGA
ATCCCAAAGGACCACACATCCGACTTGATGGTGAACCTGCCGTACAGAGCAGCTTCAGGGGCGGTCCACT
TGATGGGGAATTTGGCACCTTGCCGGGCTGTGTATTCGTTGTCTTCTATGAGCCGGGCCAACCCAAAGTC
GGCCACTTTGCACACCAGGTTCTCCCCTACTAGGATATTGGCGGCTCGAAGGTCCCGGTGCACATA
